>Addgene plasmid #192350 | pAGT8162 (AATG_dttLbCas12a-i_TTCG) | addgene full sequence | sequence record 409180 | Addgene NGS Result
GCAATGATCCCTCTTTTTTTGTTTCTCTAGTTTCAAGAATTTGGGTATATGACTAACTTCTGAGTGTTCC
TTGATGCATATTTGTGATGAGACAAATGTTTGTTCTATGTTTTAGGTAAGCTGTACATGTTCCAAATCTA
TAACAAGGACTTCTCCGACAAGTCTCACGGCACTCCTAATCTGCATACAATGTACTTCAAGCTGCTGTTC
GACGAGAACAACCACGGTCAGATTAGGCTTTCTGGTGGTGCTGAGCTGTTCATGAGAAGGGCCTCACTGA
AGAAAGAAGAGTTGGTCGTTCACCCTGCCAACTCTCCAATCGCTAACAAGAACCCTGACAACCCGAAAAA
GACCACCACCTTGTCTTACGACGTGTACAAGGATAAGCGGTTCAGCGAGGATCAGTACGAGCTTCACATT
CCGATCGCCATCAACAAGTGCCCGAAGAACATCTTCAAGATCAATACCGAGGTGCGGGTGCTGCTGAAGC
ACGATGATAATCCTTACGTGATCGGCATCGATAGGGGCGAGAGAAACCTTCTTTACATCGTGGTGGTGGA
CGGCAAGGGCAATATCGTTGAGCAGTACTCTCTGAACGAGATTATCAACAATTTCAACGGCATCCGGATC
AAGACCGACTACCACTCTCTGCTGGATAAGAAAGAAAAAGAGCGGTTCGAGGCCAGGCAGAACTGGACTT
CTATCGAAAACATCAAAGAGCTGAAGGCCGGCTACATCTCTCAGGTGGTGCATAAGATTTGCGAGCTGGT
GGAAAAGTACGACGCTGTGATTGCTCTCCAGGATCTGAACAGCGGCTTCAAGAACTCACGTGTGAAGGTA
AAGCAACTGTGTTTTAATCAATTTCTTGTCAGGATATATGGATTATAACTTAATTTTTGAGAAATCTGTA
GTATTTGGCGTGAAATGAGTTTGCTTTTTGGTTTCTCCCGTGTTATAGGTTGAGAAGCAGGTCTACCAAA
AGTTCGAGAAGATGCTCATCGACAAGCTGAACTACATGGTGGACAAAAAGAGCAACCCTTGCGCTACCGG
TGGTGCTCTTAAGGGTTACCAGATCACTAACAAGTTCGAGTCTTTCAAGAGCATGAGCACCCAGAACGGC
TTCATCTTCTACATCCCTGCTTGGCTGACCAGCAAGATCGATCCTTCTACTGGCTTCGTCAACCTGCTCA
AGACCAAGTACACCAGCATTGCCGACAGCAAGAAGTTCATCAGCTCATTCGACCGGATCATGTACGTGCC
AGAAGAGGATCTTTTCGAGTTCGCCCTCGATTACAAGAACTTCTCTAGGACCGACGCCGACTACATTAAG
AAGTGGAAGCTGTACTCCTACGGCAACCGGATTCGGATCTTTCGGAACCCGAAGAAAAACAACGTGTTCG
ACTGGGAAGAGGTAAAGTTTCCAACTTTCCTTTACCATATCAAACTATAGTTCGAAACTTTTTATTTGAT
CAACTTCAAGGCCACCCGATCTTTCTATTCCTGATTAATTTGTGATGAATCCATATTGACTTTTGATGGT
TACGCAGGTGTGCCTGACCTCTGCCTACAAAGAACTGTTCAACAAGTACGGCATCAACTACCAGCAGGGT
GATATTAGGGCTCTGCTTTGCGAGCAGTCTGACAAGGCTTTCTACAGCTCTTTCATGGCCCTGATGTCTC
TGATGCTGCAAATGAGGAACTCTATCACCGGTAGGACCGATGTGGACTTCCTTATCTCTCCGGTGAAGAA
CAGTGACGGGATCTTCTACGACAGCCGGAATTATGAGGCTCAAGAGAACGCAATCCTGCCGAAGAATGCT
GATGCTAACGGCGCTTACAACATTGCCAGAAAGGTGCTGTGGGCTATCGGCCAGTTTAAGAAAGCCGAAG
ATGAGAAGTTGGACAAGGTCTGTCTTTCCTATTTCATATGTTTAATCCTAGGAATTTGATCAATTGATTG
TATGTATGTCGATCCCAAGACTTTCTTGTTCACTTATATCTTAACTCTCTCTTTGCTGTTTCTTGCAGGT
GAAGATCGCTATCTCCAACAAAGAGTGGCTCGAGTACGCTCAGACTAGCGTTAAGCATAAAAGGCCGGCG
GCCACGAAAAAGGCCGGCCAGGCAAAAAAGAAAAAGGGTTCGTGAGACCACGAAGTGCCGAGGCACGAAC
CCAGTGGACATAAGCCTGTTCGGTTCGTAAGCTGTAATGCAAGTAGCGTATGCGCTCACGCAACTGGTCC
AGAACCTTGACCGAACGCAGCGGTGGTAACGGCGCAGTGGCGGTTTTCATGGCTTGTTATGACTGTTTTT
TTGGGGTACAGTCTATGCCTCGGGCATCCAAGCAGCAAGCGCGTTACGCCGTGGGTCGATGTTTGATGTT
ATGGAGCAGCAACGATGTTACGCAGCAGGGCAGTCGCCCTAAAACAAAGTTAAACATCATGGGGGAAGCG
GTGATCGCCGAAGTATCGACTCAACTATCAGAGGTAGTTGGCGTCATCGAGCGCCATCTCGAACCGACGT
TGCTGGCCGTACATTTGTACGGCTCCGCAGTGGATGGCGGCCTGAAGCCACACAGCGATATTGATTTGCT
GGTTACGGTGACCGTAAGGCTTGATGAAACAACGCGGCGAGCTTTGATCAACGACCTTTTGGAAACTTCG
GCTTCCCCTGGAGAGAGCGAGATTCTCCGCGCTGTAGAAGTCACCATTGTTGTGCACGACGACATCATTC
CGTGGCGTTATCCAGCTAAGCGCGAACTGCAATTTGGAGAATGGCAGCGCAATGACATTCTTGCAGGTAT
CTTCGAGCCAGCCACGATCGACATTGATCTGGCTATCTTGCTGACAAAAGCAAGAGAACATAGCGTTGCC
TTGGTAGGTCCAGCGGCGGAGGAACTCTTTGATCCGGTTCCTGAACAGGATCTATTTGAGGCGCTAAATG
AAACCTTAACGCTATGGAACTCGCCGCCCGACTGGGCTGGCGATGAGCGAAATGTAGTGCTTACGTTGTC
CCGCATTTGGTACAGCGCAGTAACCGGCAAAATCGCGCCGAAGGATGTCGCTGCCGACTGGGCAATGGAG
CGCCTGCCGGCCCAGTATCAGCCCGTCATACTTGAAGCTAGACAGGCTTATCTTGGACAAGAAGAAGATC
GCTTGGCCTCGCGCGCAGATCAGTTGGAAGAATTTGTCCATTACGTGAAAGGCGAGATCACCAAGGTAGT
CGGCAAATAATGTCTAGCTAGAAATTCGTTCAAGCCGACGCCGCTTCGCGGCGCGGCTTAACTCAAGCGT
TAGATGCACTAAGCACATAATTGCTCACAGCCAAACTATCAGGTCAAGTCTGCTTTTATTATTTTTAAGC
GTGCATAATAAGCCCTACACAAATTGGGAGATATATCATGCTGTCAGACCAAGTTTACTCATATATACTT
TAGATTGATTTAAAACTTCATTTTTAATTTAAAAGGATCTAGGTGAAGATCCTTTTTGATAATCTCATGA
CCAAAATCCCTTAACGTGAGTTTTCGTTCCACTGAGCGTCAGACCCCGTAGAAAAGATCAAAGGATCTTC
TTGAGATCCTTTTTTTCTGCGCGTAATCTGCTGCTTGCAAACAAAAAAACCACCGCTACCAGCGGTGGTT
TGTTTGCCGGATCAAGAGCTACCAACTCTTTTTCCGAAGGTAACTGGCTTCAGCAGAGCGCAGATACCAA
ATACTGTTCTTCTAGTGTAGCCGTAGTTAGGCCACCACTTCAAGAACTCTGTAGCACCGCCTACATACCT
CGCTCTGCTAATCCTGTTACCAGTGGCTGCTGCCAGTGGCGATAAGTCGTGTCTTACCGGGTTGGACTCA
AGACGATAGTTACCGGATAAGGCGCAGCGGTCGGGCTGAACGGGGGGTTCGTGCACACAGCCCAGCTTGG
AGCGAACGACCTACACCGAACTGAGATACCTACAGCGTGAGCTATGAGAAAGCGCCACGCTTCCCGAAGG
GAGAAAGGCGGACAGGTATCCGGTAAGCGGCAGGGTCGGAACAGGAGAGCGCACGAGGGAGCTTCCAGGG
GGAAACGCCTGGTATCTTTATAGTCCTGTCGGGTTTCGCCACCTCTGACTTGAGCGTCGATTTTTGTGAT
GCTCGTCAGGGGGGCGGAGCCTATGGAAAAACGCCAGCAACGCGGCCTTTTTACGGTTCCTGCACTCTGT
GGTCTCAAATGCTGCAGCCTAAGAAGAAGAGAAAGGTTGGAGGAGTCGACTCGAGTGCGGCCGCCACAAT
GAGCAAGCTCGAGAAGTTTACCAACTGCTACAGCCTGTCTAAGACCCTGAGGTTCAAGGCTATTCCTGTG
GGTAAGACCCAAGAGAATATCGACAACAAGCGGCTGCTGGTTGAGGATGAGAAGAGAGCTGAGGATTACA
AGGGCGTGAAGAAGCTGCTGGATCGGTACTACCTGAGCTTCATCAACGATGTGCTGCACAGCATCAAGCT
GAAGAACCTGAACAACTACATCAGCCTGTTCCGGAAGAAAACCCGGACCGAGAAAGAGAACAAAGAGCTT
GAGAACCTCGAGATCAACCTGCGGAAAGAGATCGCTAAGGCTTTCAAGGGTAACGAAGGTAAGGATTTTT
ATGATATACTATGCTTATGTATTTTGTACTGAAAGCATATCCTGCTTCATTGGGATATTACTGAAAGCAT
TTAACTACATGTAAACTCACTTGATGATCAATAAACTTGATTTTGCAGGTTACAAGAGCCTGTTCAAGAA
GGATATTATCGAGACTATCCTGCCTGAGTTCCTGGACGATAAGGATGAGATTGCCCTGGTGAACAGCTTC
AACGGTTTCACTACTGCCTTCACCGGTTTCTTCAGAAACCGGGAAAACATGTTCAGCGAAGAGGCCAAGT
CTACCTCTATCGCTTTCCGGTGCATTAACGAGAACTTGACCCGGTACATCAGCAACATGGACATCTTCGA
GAAGGTGGACGCCATCTTCGATAAGCACGAGGTGCAAGAAATCAAAGAGAAGATCCTGAACTCCGACTAC
GACGTCGAGGATTTTTTTGAGGGCGAGTTCTTCAACTTCGTGCTCACCCAAGAAGGTAACATTCCTTAGT
TACCTTTCTTTTCTTTTTCCATCATAAGTTTATAGATTGTACATGCTTTGAGATTTTTCTTTGCAAACAA
TCTCAGGTATCGATGTGTACAACGCTATCATCGGTGGTTTCGTGACTGAGAGCGGTGAGAAGATTAAGGG
CCTGAACGAGTACATTAACCTGTACAATCAAAAGACCAAGCAGAAGCTGCCGAAGTTCAAGCCGCTTTAC
AAGCAGGTTCTGAGCGATCGTGAGAGCCTGTCTTTTTACGGAGAGGGATACACCTCTGATGAAGAGGTTT
TGGAGGTAATCTTGAAATTGGAACTCTTCTTTTGTTGTCTAAACCTATCAATTTCTTTGCGGAAATTTAT
TTGAAGCTGTAGAGTTAAAATTGAGTCTTTTAAACTTTTGTAGGTGTTCCGTAACACCCTGAACAAGAAC
AGCGAGATCTTCAGCTCCATCAAGAAGCTGGAAAAGCTGTTTAAGAACTTCGACGAGTACAGCAGCGCTG
GCATCTTCGTTAAGAACGGTCCTGCTATCAGCACCATCAGCAAGGATATTTTCGGCGAGTGGAACGTGAT
CCGGGATAAGTGGAATGCTGAGTACGATGACATCCACCTGAAGAAAAAGGCTGTGGTGACCGAGAAGTAC
GAGGATGATAGGCGGAAGTCCTTCAAGAAGATAGGTAAGTTGTTACTTATGATTGTTTTCCTCTCTGCTA
CATGTATTTTGTTGTTCATTTCTGTAAGATATAAGAATTGAGTTTTCCTCTGATGATATTATTAGGTTCC
TTTAGCCTCGAGCAGCTTCAAGAGTATGCTGACGCTGATCTGTCCGTGGTCGAGAAGCTTAAAGAGATCA
TCATCCAGAAGGTCGACGAGATCTACAAGGTGTACGGCAGCTCTGAGAAGCTTTTCGATGCTGACTTCGT
GTTGGAGAAGTCTCTGAAGAAGAACGACGCCGTTGTCGCTATCATGAAGGATCTGCTGGACAGCGTGAAG
TCTTTCGAGAACTATATCAAGGCCTTCTTCGGCGAAGGTTAGTATCATATGAAGAAATACCTAGTTTCAG
TTGATGAATGCTATTTTCTGACCTCAGTTGTTCTCTTTTGAGAATTATTTCTTTTCTAATTTGCCTGATT
TTTCTATTAATTCATTAGGTAAAGAGACTAATAGGGACGAGTCATTCTACGGCGATTTCGTGCTGGCTTA
CGACATCCTTCTTAAGGTGGACCACATCTACGACGCCATCAGAAATTACGTGACCCAGAAGCCGTACAGC
AAGGACAAGTTCAAGTTGTACTTCCAGAATCCGCAGTTCATGGGCGGCTGGGACAAAGACAAAGAGACAG
ATTACAGGGCTACCATCCTGCGGTACGGCTCTAAGTACTACCTTGCCATCATGGACAAGAAATACGCCAA
GTGCCTGCAAAAGATCGACAAGGATGATGTGAACGGCAACTACGAGAAGATCAACTACAAGCTCCTGCCA
GGTAAATCCTGGTCCACACTTTTACGATAAAAACACAAGATTTTAAACTATGAACTGATCAATAATCATT
CCTAAAAGACCACACTTTTGTTTTGTTTCTAAAGTAATTTTTACTGTTATAACAGGTCCTAACAAGATGC
TTCCTAAGGTGTTCTTCTCAAAGAAATGGATGGCCTACTACAACCCGAGCGAGGACATCCAGAAAATCTA
CAAGAACGGCACCTTCAAAAAGGGCGACATGTTCAACCTGAACGACTGCCACAAGCTGATCGATTTCTTC
AAGGACAGCATCAGCCGGTATCCGAAGTGGTCTAACGCTTACGATTTCAACTTCAGCGAGACTGAGAAGT
ATAAGGATATCGCCGGCTTCTACCGTGAGGTTGAGGAACAGGGTTACAAGGTTAGCTTCGAGAGCGCCAG
CAAGAAAGAGGTGGACAAGTTGGTTGAAGAAGGTAAGAGGTCAAAAGGTTTCC
Features (pLannotate 1.2.2; 7 found; start..end, strand, type, name):
    115..846     +  CDS            cas12a (fragment): CS12A_FRATN - Also known as cpf1 From Francisella tularensis subsp. novicida (strain U112).
    959..1426    +  CDS            cas12a (fragment): CS12A_FRATN - Also known as cpf1 From Francisella tularensis subsp. novicida (strain U112).
   2089..2136    +  CDS            nucleoplasmin NLS: bipartite nuclear localization signal from nucleoplasmin
   2177..2200    +  promoter       Pc promoter (fragment): intI1 (promoter lies within the coding sequence); class 1 integron promoter
   2376..2432    +  CDS            GmR (fragment): gentamycin acetyltransferase; aacC1; confers resistance to gentamycin
   2443..3230    +  CDS            SmR (fragment): aminoglycoside adenylyltransferase (Murphy, 1985); aadA; confers resistance to spectinomycin and streptomycin
   3571..4159    +  rep_origin     ori: high-copy-number ColE1/pMB1/pBR322/pUC origin of replication
