[The description below was written by a language model from this plasmid's Addgene catalogue record and pLannotate feature annotations shown in this document.]
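Description:
pAGT8162 is a level 0 (L0) MoClo-compatible Golden Gate module carrying the coding sequence of dttLbCas12a-i, built in the small pAGM3946 backbone (about 2.1 kb) for later assembly into plant expression constructs. It is a high-copy bacterial cloning plasmid, replicating from a ColE1/pUC-type origin and selected with spectinomycin through an aadA (SmR) aminoglycoside adenylyltransferase gene. The short Pc integron promoter and gentamicin-resistance fragments annotated just upstream of that gene appear to be remnants of the resistance cassette's origin rather than functional markers.

The insert, roughly 5 kb, is a synthetic version of Cas12a from Lachnospiraceae bacterium ND2006 carrying two substitutions, D156R and E925Q. By the naming convention, "tt" denotes the temperature-tolerant variant and the "d" prefix a nuclease-dead enzyme, although the record does not say which change does what. The "-i" suffix marks an intron-containing design. This fits the listing of Arabidopsis thaliana as a source species and the associated work on an intron-containing ttLbCas12a for improved editing in that plant. The automated annotation recognises only two fragments of the coding sequence, by homology to the Francisella Cas12a, plus a bipartite nucleoplasmin nuclear localisation signal, so it covers the insert only partially and its coordinates are offset from a conventional layout. The AATG and TTCG in the name are the four-base fusion overhangs that define the module's position as a coding-sequence part. The module carries no annotated promoter or terminator of its own, and these would be supplied by other parts when a transcription unit is assembled for in planta expression.
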