Addgene plasmid #192350: pAGT8162 (AATG_dttLbCas12a-i_TTCG)
Purpose: L0 MoClo-compatible GoldenGate-module of dttLbCas12a-i for in planta expression
Depositing lab: Tom Schreiber. Depositing organization: Leibniz Institute of Plant Biochemistry (IPB). Publication: Enhancing gene editing and gene targeting efficiencies in Arabidopsis thaliana by using an intron-containing version of ttLbCas12a. Schindele P, Merker L, Schreiber T, Prange A, Tissier A, Puchta H. Plant Biotechnol J. 2023 Mar;21(3):457-459. doi: 10.1111/pbi.13964. Epub 2022 Nov 30. PubMed 36382936.
Backbone
  Vector backbone: pAGM3946
  Backbone manufacturer: Sylvestre Marillonnet
  Backbone size w/o insert (bp): 2073
  Vector type: CRISPR
Growth in bacteria
  Bacterial resistance: Spectinomycin, 50 μg/mL
  Growth temperature: 37°C
  Growth strain: DH5alpha
  Copy number: High Copy
Gene/Insert
  Gene/Insert name: AATG_dttLbCas12a-i_TTCG
  Species: A. thaliana (mustard weed), Synthetic; Lachnospiraceae bacterium ND2006
  Insert size (bp): 4988
  Mutation: D156R; E925Q
  Cloning method: Restriction Enzyme; 5′ cloning site BsaI (destroyed during cloning); 3′ cloning site BsaI (destroyed during cloning)
  Sequencing primers: 5′ CCTGTCGGGTTTCGCCACCTC; 3′ GCCGTTACCACCGCTGCGTTC
Terms and licenses: Academic/Nonprofit Terms; Industry Terms: Not Available to Industry
How to cite: pAGT8162 (AATG_dttLbCas12a-i_TTCG) was a gift from Tom Schreiber (Addgene plasmid # 192350 ; http://n2t.net/addgene:192350 ; RRID:Addgene_192350)
